>Addgene plasmid #187332 | pJT256 Lenti pEF-dCas9-3XFLAG-N+F-T2A-tagBFP-P2A-Blast | addgene full sequence | sequence record 369768 | Addgene NGS Result
AACAAATAGGGGTTCCGCGCACATTTCCCCGAAAAGTGCCACCTGACGTCGACGGATCGGGAGATCTCCC
GATCCCCTATGGTGCACTCTCAGTACAATCTGCTCTGATGCCGCATAGTTAAGCCAGTATCTGCTCCCTG
CTTGTGTGTTGGAGGTCGCTGAGTAGTGCGCGAGCAAAATTTAAGCTACAACAAGGCAAGGCTTGACCGA
CAATTGCATGAAGAATCTGCTTAGGGTTAGGCGTTTTGCGCTGCTTCGCGATGTACGGGCCAGATATACG
CGTTGACATTGATTATTGACTAGTTATTAATAGTAATCAATTACGGGGTCATTAGTTCATAGCCCATATA
TGGAGTTCCGCGTTACATAACTTACGGTAAATGGCCCGCCTGGCTGACCGCCCAACGACCCCCGCCCATT
GACGTCAATAATGACGTATGTTCCCATAGTAACGCCAATAGGGACTTTCCATTGACGTCAATGGGTGGAG
TATTTACGGTAAACTGCCCACTTGGCAGTACATCAAGTGTATCATATGCCAAGTACGCCCCCTATTGACG
TCAATGACGGTAAATGGCCCGCCTGGCATTATGCCCAGTACATGACCTTATGGGACTTTCCTACTTGGCA
GTACATCTACGTATTAGTCATCGCTATTACCATGGTGATGCGGTTTTGGCAGTACATCAATGGGCGTGGA
TAGCGGTTTGACTCACGGGGATTTCCAAGTCTCCACCCCATTGACGTCAATGGGAGTTTGTTTTGGCACC
AAAATCAACGGGACTTTCCAAAATGTCGTAACAACTCCGCCCCATTGACGCAAATGGGCGGTAGGCGTGT
ACGGTGGGAGGTCTATATAAGCAGCGCGTTTTGCCTGTACTGGGTCTCTCTGGTTAGACCAGATCTGAGC
CTGGGAGCTCTCTGGCTAACTAGGGAACCCACTGCTTAAGCCTCAATAAAGCTTGCCTTGAGTGCTTCAA
GTAGTGTGTGCCCGTCTGTTGTGTGACTCTGGTAACTAGAGATCCCTCAGACCCTTTTAGTCAGTGTGGA
AAATCTCTAGCAGTGGCGCCCGAACAGGGACTTGAAAGCGAAAGGGAAACCAGAGGAGCTCTCTCGACGC
AGGACTCGGCTTGCTGAAGCGCGCACGGCAAGAGGCGAGGGGCGGCGACTGGTGAGTACGCCAAAAATTT
TGACTAGCGGAGGCTAGAAGGAGAGAGATGGGTGCGAGAGCGTCAGTATTAAGCGGGGGAGAATTAGATC
GCGATGGGAAAAAATTCGGTTAAGGCCAGGGGGAAAGAAAAAATATAAATTAAAACATATAGTATGGGCA
AGCAGGGAGCTAGAACGATTCGCAGTTAATCCTGGCCTGTTAGAAACATCAGAAGGCTGTAGACAAATAC
TGGGACAGCTACAACCATCCCTTCAGACAGGATCAGAAGAACTTAGATCATTATATAATACAGTAGCAAC
CCTCTATTGTGTGCATCAAAGGATAGAGATAAAAGACACCAAGGAAGCTTTAGACAAGATAGAGGAAGAG
CAAAACAAAAGTAAGACCACCGCACAGCAAGCGGCCGCTGATCTTCAGACCTGGAGGAGGAGATATGAGG
GACAATTGGAGAAGTGAATTATATAAATATAAAGTAGTAAAAATTGAACCATTAGGAGTAGCACCCACCA
AGGCAAAGAGAAGAGTGGTGCAGAGAGAAAAAAGAGCAGTGGGAATAGGAGCTTTGTTCCTTGGGTTCTT
GGGAGCAGCAGGAAGCACTATGGGCGCAGCGTCAATGACGCTGACGGTACAGGCCAGACAATTATTGTCT
GGTATAGTGCAGCAGCAGAACAATTTGCTGAGGGCTATTGAGGCGCAACAGCATCTGTTGCAACTCACAG
TCTGGGGCATCAAGCAGCTCCAGGCAAGAATCCTGGCTGTGGAAAGATACCTAAAGGATCAACAGCTCCT
GGGGATTTGGGGTTGCTCTGGAAAACTCATTTGCACCACTGCTGTGCCTTGGAATGCTAGTTGGAGTAAT
AAATCTCTGGAACAGATTTGGAATCACACGACCTGGATGGAGTGGGACAGAGAAATTAACAATTACACAA
GCTTAATACACTCCTTAATTGAAGAATCGCAAAACCAGCAAGAAAAGAATGAACAAGAATTATTGGAATT
AGATAAATGGGCAAGTTTGTGGAATTGGTTTAACATAACAAATTGGCTGTGGTATATAAAATTATTCATA
ATGATAGTAGGAGGCTTGGTAGGTTTAAGAATAGTTTTTGCTGTACTTTCTATAGTGAATAGAGTTAGGC
AGGGATATTCACCATTATCGTTTCAGACCCACCTCCCAACCCCGAGGGGACCCGACAGGCCCGAAGGAAT
AGAAGAAGAAGGTGGAGAGAGAGACAGAGACAGATCCATTCGATTAGTGAACGGATCGGCACTGCGTGCG
CCAATTCTGCAGACAAATGGCAGTATTCATCCACAATTTTAAAAGAAAAGGGGGGATTGGGGGGTACAGT
GCAGGGGAAAGAATAGTAGACATAATAGCAACAGACATACAAACTAAAGAATTACAAAAACAAATTACAA
AAATTCAAAATTTTCGGGTTTATTACAGGGACAGCAGAGATCCAGTTTGGTTAATTAGCTAGCTGCAAAG
ATGGATAAAGTTTTAAACAGAGAGGAATCTTTGCAGCTAATGGACCTTCTAGGTCTTGAAAGGAGTGGGA
ATTGGCTCCGGTGCCCGTCAGTGGGCAGAGCGCACATCGCCCACAGTCCCCGAGAAGTTGGGGGGAGGGG
TCGGCAATTGAACCGGTGCCTAGAGAAGGTGGCGCGGGGTAAACTGGGAAAGTGATGTCGTGTACTGGCT
CCGCCTTTTTCCCGAGGGTGGGGGAGAACCGTATATAAGTGCAGTAGTCGCCGTGAACGTTCTTTTTCGC
AACGGGTTTGCCGCCAGAACACAGGTAAGTGCCGTGTGTGGTTCCCGCGGGCCTGGCCTCTTTACGGGTT
ATGGCCCTTGCGTGCCTTGAATTACTTCCACCTGGCTGCAGTACGTGATTCTTGATCCCGAGCTTCGGGT
TGGAAGTGGGTGGGAGAGTTCGAGGCCTTGCGCTTAAGGAGCCCCTTCGCCTCGTGCTTGAGTTGAGGCC
TGGCCTGGGCGCTGGGGCCGCCGCGTGCGAATCTGGTGGCACCTTCGCGCCTGTCTCGCTGCTTTCGATA
AGTCTCTAGCCATTTAAAATTTTTGATGACCTGCTGCGACGCTTTTTTTCTGGCAAGATAGTCTTGTAAA
TGCGGGCCAAGATCTGCACACTGGTATTTCGGTTTTTGGGGCCGCGGGCGGCGACGGGGCCCGTGCGTCC
CAGCGCACATGTTCGGCGAGGCGGGGCCTGCGAGCGCGGCCACCGAGAATCGGACGGGGGTAGTCTCAAG
CTGGCCGGCCTGCTCTGGTGCCTGGCCTCGCGCCGCCGTGTATCGCCCCGCCCTGGGCGGCAAGGCTGGC
CCGGTCGGCACCAGTTGCGTGAGCGGAAAGATGGCCGCTTCCCGGCCCTGCTGCAGGGAGCTCAAAATGG
AGGACGCGGCGCTCGGGAGAGCGGGCGGGTGAGTCACCCACACAAAGGAAAAGGGCCTTTCCGTCCTCAG
CCGTCGCTTCATGTGACTCCACGGAGTACCGGGCGCCGTCCAGGCACCTCGATTAGTTCTCGAGCTTTTG
GAGTACGTCGTCTTTAGGTTGGGGGGAGGGGTTTTATGCGATGGAGTTTCCCCACACTGAGTGGGTGGAG
ACTGAAGTTAGGCCAGCTTGGCACTTGATGTAATTCTCCTTGGAATTTGCCCTTTTTGAGTTTGGATCTT
GGTTCATTCTCAAGCCTCAGACAGTGGTTCAAAGTTTTTTTCTTCCATTTCAGGTGTCGTGACGTACGGC
CACCATGAAAAGGCCGGCGGCCACGAAAAAGGCCGGCCAGGCAAAAAAGAAAAAGGACAAGAAGTACAGC
ATCGGCCTGGCCATCGGCACCAACTCTGTGGGCTGGGCCGTGATCACCGACGAGTACAAGGTGCCCAGCA
AGAAATTCAAGGTGCTGGGCAACACCGACCGGCACAGCATCAAGAAGAACCTGATCGGAGCCCTGCTGTT
CGACAGCGGCGAAACAGCCGAGGCCACCCGGCTGAAGAGAACCGCCAGAAGAAGATACACCAGACGGAAG
AACCGGATCTGCTATCTGCAAGAGATCTTCAGCAACGAGATGGCCAAGGTGGACGACAGCTTCTTCCACA
GACTGGAAGAGTCCTTCCTGGTGGAAGAGGATAAGAAGCACGAGCGGCACCCCATCTTCGGCAACATCGT
GGACGAGGTGGCCTACCACGAGAAGTACCCCACCATCTACCACCTGAGAAAGAAACTGGTGGACAGCACC
GACAAGGCCGACCTGCGGCTGATCTATCTGGCCCTGGCCCACATGATCAAGTTCCGGGGCCACTTCCTGA
TCGAGGGCGACCTGAACCCCGACAACAGCGACGTGGACAAGCTGTTCATCCAGCTGGTGCAGACCTACAA
CCAGCTGTTCGAGGAAAACCCCATCAACGCCAGCGGCGTGGACGCCAAGGCCATCCTGTCTGCCAGACTG
AGCAAGAGCAGACGGCTGGAAAATCTGATCGCCCAGCTGCCCGGCGAGAAGAAGAATGGCCTGTTCGGCA
ACCTGATTGCCCTGAGCCTGGGCCTGACCCCCAACTTCAAGAGCAACTTCGACCTGGCCGAGGATGCCAA
ACTGCAGCTGAGCAAGGACACCTACGACGACGACCTGGACAACCTGCTGGCCCAGATCGGCGACCAGTAC
GCCGACCTGTTTCTGGCCGCCAAGAACCTGTCCGACGCCATCCTGCTGAGCGACATCCTGAGAGTGAACA
CCGAGATCACCAAGGCCCCCCTGAGCGCCTCTATGATCAAGAGATACGACGAGCACCACCAGGACCTGAC
CCTGCTGAAAGCTCTCGTGCGGCAGCAGCTGCCTGAGAAGTACAAAGAGATTTTCTTCGACCAGAGCAAG
AACGGCTACGCCGGCTACATTGACGGCGGAGCCAGCCAGGAAGAGTTCTACAAGTTCATCAAGCCCATCC
TGGAAAAGATGGACGGCACCGAGGAACTGCTCGTGAAGCTGAACAGAGAGGACCTGCTGCGGAAGCAGCG
GACCTTCGACAACGGCAGCATCCCCCACCAGATCCACCTGGGAGAGCTGCACGCCATTCTGCGGCGGCAG
GAAGATTTTTACCCATTCCTGAAGGACAACCGGGAAAAGATCGAGAAGATCCTGACCTTCCGCATCCCCT
ACTACGTGGGCCCTCTGGCCAGGGGAAACAGCAGATTCGCCTGGATGACCAGAAAGAGCGAGGAAACCAT
CACCCCCTGGAACTTCGAGGAAGTGGTGGACAAGGGCGCTTCCGCCCAGAGCTTCATCGAGCGGATGACC
AACTTCGATAAGAACCTGCCCAACGAGAAGGTGCTGCCCAAGCACAGCCTGCTGTACGAGTACTTCACCG
TGTATAACGAGCTGACCAAAGTGAAATACGTGACCGAGGGAATGAGAAAGCCCGCCTTCCTGAGCGGCGA
GCAGAAAAAGGCCATCGTGGACCTGCTGTTCAAGACCAACCGGAAAGTGACCGTGAAGCAGCTGAAAGAG
GACTACTTCAAGAAAATCGAGTGCTTCGACTCCGTGGAAATCTCCGGCGTGGAAGATCGGTTCAACGCCT
CCCTGGGCACATACCACGATCTGCTGAAAATTATCAAGGACAAGGACTTCCTGGACAATGAGGAAAACGA
GGACATTCTGGAAGATATCGTGCTGACCCTGACACTGTTTGAGGACAGAGAGATGATCGAGGAACGGCTG
AAAACCTATGCCCACCTGTTCGACGACAAAGTGATGAAGCAGCTGAAGCGGCGGAGATACACCGGCTGGG
GCAGGCTGAGCCGGAAGCTGATCAACGGCATCCGGGACAAGCAGTCCGGCAAGACAATCCTGGATTTCCT
GAAGTCCGACGGCTTCGCCAACAGAAACTTCATGCAGCTGATCCACGACGACAGCCTGACCTTTAAAGAG
GACATCCAGAAAGCCCAGGTGTCCGGCCAGGGCGATAGCCTGCACGAGCACATTGCCAATCTGGCCGGCA
GCCCCGCCATTAAGAAGGGCATCCTGCAGACAGTGAAGGTGGTGGACGAGCTCGTGAAAGTGATGGGCCG
GCACAAGCCCGAGAACATCGTGATCGAAATGGCCAGAGAGAACCAGACCACCCAGAAGGGACAGAAGAAC
AGCCGCGAGAGAATGAAGCGGATCGAAGAGGGCATCAAAGAGCTGGGCAGCCAGATCCTGAAAGAACACC
CCGTGGAAAACACCCAGCTGCAGAACGAGAAGCTGTACCTGTACTACCTGCAGAATGGGCGGGATATGTA
CGTGGACCAGGAACTGGACATCAACCGGCTGTCCGACTACGATGTGGACCACATCGTGCCTCAGAGCTTT
CTGAAGGACGACTCCATCGACAACAAGGTGCTGACCAGAAGCGACAAGGCCCGGGGCAAGAGCGACAACG
TGCCCTCCGAAGAGGTCGTGAAGAAGATGAAGAACTACTGGCGGCAGCTGCTGAACGCCAAGCTGATTAC
CCAGAGAAAGTTCGACAATCTGACCAAGGCCGAGAGAGGCGGCCTGAGCGAACTGGATAAGGCCGGCTTC
ATCAAGAGACAGCTGGTGGAAACCCGGCAGATCACAAAGCACGTGGCACAGATCCTGGACTCCCGGATGA
ACACTAAGTACGACGAGAATGACAAGCTGATCCGGGAAGTGAAAGTGATCACCCTGAAGTCCAAGCTGGT
GTCCGATTTCCGGAAGGATTTCCAGTTTTACAAAGTGCGCGAGATCAACAACTACCACCACGCCCACGAC
GCCTACCTGAACGCCGTCGTGGGAACCGCCCTGATCAAAAAGTACCCTAAGCTGGAAAGCGAGTTCGTGT
ACGGCGACTACAAGGTGTACGACGTGCGGAAGATGATCGCCAAGAGCGAGCAGGAAATCGGCAAGGCTAC
CGCCAAGTACTTCTTCTACAGCAACATCATGAACTTTTTCAAGACCGAGATTACCCTGGCCAACGGCGAG
ATCCGGAAGCGGCCTCTGATCGAGACAAACGGCGAAACCGGGGAGATCGTGTGGGATAAGGGCCGGGATT
TTGCCACCGTGCGGAAAGTGCTGAGCATGCCCCAAGTGAATATCGTGAAAAAGACCGAGGTGCAGACAGG
CGGCTTCAGCAAAGAGTCTATCCTGCCCAAGAGGAACAGCGATAAGCTGATCGCCAGAAAGAAGGACTGG
GACCCTAAGAAGTACGGCGGCTTCGACAGCCCCACCGTGGCCTATTCTGTGCTGGTGGTGGCCAAAGTGG
AAAAGGGCAAGTCCAAGAAACTGAAGAGTGTGAAAGAGCTGCTGGGGATCACCATCATGGAAAGAAGCAG
CTTCGAGAAGAATCCCATCGACTTTCTGGAAGCCAAGGGCTACAAAGAAGTGAAAAAGGACCTGATCATC
AAGCTGCCTAAGTACTCCCTGTTCGAGCTGGAAAACGGCCGGAAGAGAATGCTGGCCTCTGCCGGCGAAC
TGCAGAAGGGAAACGAACTGGCCCTGCCCTCCAAATATGTGAACTTCCTGTACCTGGCCAGCCACTATGA
GAAGCTGAAGGGCTCCCCCGAGGATAATGAGCAGAAACAGCTGTTTGTGGAACAGCACAAGCACTACCTG
GACGAGATCATCGAGCAGATCAGCGAGTTCTCCAAGAGAGTGATCCTGGCCGACGCTAATCTGGACAAAG
TGCTGTCCGCCTACAACAAGCACCGGGATAAGCCCATCAGAGAGCAGGCCGAGAATATCATCCACCTGTT
TACCCTGACCAATCTGGGAGCCCCTGCCGCCTTCAAGTACTTTGACACCACCATCGACCGGAAGAGGTAC
ACCAGCACCAAAGAGGTGCTGGACGCCACCCTGATCCACCAGAGCATCACCGGCCTGTACGAGACACGGA
TCGACCTGTCTCAGCTGGGAGGCGACAGCGCTGGAGGAGGTGGAAGCGGAGGAGGAGGAAGCGGAGGAGG
AGGTAGCGGACCTAAGAAAAAGAGGAAGGTGGCGGCCGCTGGATCCGACTACAAAGACCATGACGGTGAT
TATAAAGATCATGACATCGACTACAAGGATGACGATGACAAGGGTGGATCCGGATCAGGCTCCGAGGGCC
AGAGCGACGAGAGAGCCCTGCTGGACCAGCTGCACACCCTGCTGAGCAACACCGACGCCACCGGCCTGGA
GGAGATCGACAGAGCCCTGGGCATCCCCGAGCTGGTGAACCAGGGCCAGGCCCTGGAGCCCAAGCAGGGA
GGAGGAGGTAGCGGACACGAGAAGTTCCCCAGCGACCTGGACCTGGACATGTTCAACGGCAGCCTGGAGT
GCGACATGGAGAGCATCATCAGAAGCGAGCTGATGGACGCCGACGGCCTGGACTTCAACTTCGACAGCGG
ATCTGGAGAGGGAAGGGGAAGCCTCCTAACTTGCGGAGATGTCGAGGAGAATCCTGGCCCAATGGTTAGT
AAGGGAGAGGAGTTGATAAAAGAGAATATGCACATGAAACTGTATATGGAAGGGACAGTGGACAACCATC
ACTTCAAGTGCACCTCTGAGGGAGAAGGAAAGCCATACGAAGGCACCCAGACTATGCGAATTAAGGTCGT
GGAGGGAGGGCCTCTCCCCTTCGCCTTCGATATTCTTGCAACATCTTTCCTCTACGGGAGCAAAACCTTC
ATCAATCACACACAAGGCATACCTGACTTTTTTAAGCAGAGTTTTCCAGAGGGCTTTACCTGGGAGCGTG
TGACTACATACGAAGATGGGGGTGTGCTGACGGCTACACAGGATACTTCACTTCAGGACGGTTGTCTGAT
CTACAACGTCAAGATCAGGGGGGTCAATTTCACCTCGAATGGACCAGTAATGCAAAAAAAGACCCTGGGA
TGGGAAGCTTTTACTGAAACTCTCTATCCCGCCGACGGCGGCCTCGAAGGCAGAAACGATATGGCTTTGA
AGCTGGTTGGCGGGTCCCATCTAATTGCCAATGCCAAAACCACATATAGGAGCAAAAAGCCTGCAAAGAA
CCTGAAGATGCCGGGTGTGTACTATGTTGACTATAGATTAGAGCGGATCAAAGAGGCAAATAACGAAACG
TACGTGGAGCAGCACGAGGTAGCCGTGGCGCGCTACTGCGATTTACCCTCCAAACTGGGCCATAAACTGA
ACTGTACAGGAAGCGGAGCTACTAACTTCAGCCTGCTGAAGCAGGCTGGCGACGTGGAAGAAAACCCAGG
ACCTATGGCCAAGCCTTTGTCTCAAGAAGAATCCACCCTCATTGAAAGAGCAACGGCTACAATCAACAGC
ATCCCCATCTCTGAAGACTACAGCGTCGCCAGCGCAGCTCTCTCTAGCGACGGCCGCATCTTCACTGGTG
TCAATGTATATCATTTTACTGGGGGACCTTGTGCAGAACTCGTGGTGCTGGGCACTGCTGCTGCTGCGGC
AGCTGGCAACCTGACTTGTATCGTCGCGATCGGAAATGAGAACAGGGGCATCTTGAGCCCCTGCGGACGG
TGCCGACAGGTGCTTCTCGATCTGCATCCTGGGATCAAAGCCATAGTGAAGGACAGTGATGGACAGCCGA
CGGCAGTTGGGATTCGTGAATTGCTGCCCTCTGGTTATGTGTGGGAGGGCTAAGAATTCGATATCAAGCT
TATCGGTAATCAACCTCTGGATTACAAAATTTGTGAAAGATTGACTGGTATTCTTAACTATGTTGCTCCT
TTTACGCTATGTGGATACGCTGCTTTAATGCCTTTGTATCATGCTATTGCTTCCCGTATGGCTTTCATTT
TCTCCTCCTTGTATAAATCCTGGTTGCTGTCTCTTTATGAGGAGTTGTGGCCCGTTGTCAGGCAACGTGG
CGTGGTGTGCACTGTGTTTGCTGACGCAACCCCCACTGGTTGGGGCATTGCCACCACCTGTCAGCTCCTT
TCCGGGACTTTCGCTTTCCCCCTCCCTATTGCCACGGCGGAACTCATCGCCGCCTGCCTTGCCCGCTGCT
GGACAGGGGCTCGGCTGTTGGGCACTGACAATTCCGTGGTGTTGTCGGGGAAATCATCGTCCTTTCCTTG
GCTGCTCGCCTGTGTTGCCACCTGGATTCTGCGCGGGACGTCCTTCTGCTACGTCCCTTCGGCCCTCAAT
CCAGCGGACCTTCCTTCCCGCGGCCTGCTGCCGGCTCTGCGGCCTCTTCCGCGTCTTCGCCTTCGCCCTC
AGACGAGTCGGATCTCCCTTTGGGCCGCCTCCCCGCATCGATACCGTCGACCTCGAGACCTAGAAAAACA
TGGAGCAATCACAAGTAGCAATACAGCAGCTACCAATGCTGATTGTGCCTGGCTAGAAGCACAAGAGGAG
GAGGAGGTGGGTTTTCCAGTCACACCTCAGGTACCTTTAAGACCAATGACTTACAAGGCAGCTGTAGATC
TTAGCCACTTTTTAAAAGAAAAGGGGGGACTGGAAGGGCTAATTCACTCCCAACGAAGACAAGATATCCT
TGATCTGTGGATCTACCACACACAAGGCTACTTCCCTGATTGGCAGAACTACACACCAGGGCCAGGGATC
AGATATCCACTGACCTTTGGATGGTGCTACAAGCTAGTACCAGTTGAGCAAGAGAAGGTAGAAGAAGCCA
ATGAAGGAGAGAACACCCGCTTGTTACACCCTGTGAGCCTGCATGGGATGGATGACCCGGAGAGAGAAGT
ATTAGAGTGGAGGTTTGACAGCCGCCTAGCATTTCATCACATGGCCCGAGAGCTGCATCCGGACTGTACT
GGGTCTCTCTGGTTAGACCAGATCTGAGCCTGGGAGCTCTCTGGCTAACTAGGGAACCCACTGCTTAAGC
CTCAATAAAGCTTGCCTTGAGTGCTTCAAGTAGTGTGTGCCCGTCTGTTGTGTGACTCTGGTAACTAGAG
ATCCCTCAGACCCTTTTAGTCAGTGTGGAAAATCTCTAGCAGGGCCCGTTTAAACCCGCTGATCAGCCTC
GACTGTGCCTTCTAGTTGCCAGCCATCTGTTGTTTGCCCCTCCCCCGTGCCTTCCTTGACCCTGGAAGGT
GCCACTCCCACTGTCCTTTCCTAATAAAATGAGGAAATTGCATCGCATTGTCTGAGTAGGTGTCATTCTA
TTCTGGGGGGTGGGGTGGGGCAGGACAGCAAGGGGGAGGATTGGGAAGACAATAGCAGGCATGCTGGGGA
TGCGGTGGGCTCTATGGCTTCTGAGGCGGAAAGAACCAGCTGGGGCTCTAGGGGGTATCCCC
[124 nt withheld, positions 11403-11526]
C
[91 nt withheld, positions 11528-11618]
A
[49 nt withheld, positions 11620-11668]
CCTTTGACGTTGGAGTCCACGTTCTTT
[37 nt withheld, positions 11696-11732]
ACCCTATCTCGGTCTATTCTTTTGATTTATAAGGGATTTTGCCGATTTCGGCCTATTGGTTAAAAAATGA
GCTGATTTAACAAAAATTTAACGCGAATTAATTCTGTGGAATGTGTGTCAGTTAGGGTGTGGAAAGTCCC
CAGGCTCCCCAGCAGGCAGAAGTATGCAAAGCATGCATCTCAATTAGTCAGCAACCAGGTGTGGAAAGTC
CCCAGGCTCCCCAGCAGGCAGAAGTATGCAAAGCATGCATCTCAATTAGTCAGCAACCATAGTCCCGCCC
CTAACTCCGCCCATCCCGCCCCTAACTCCGCCCAGTTCCGCCCATTCTCCGCCCCATGGCTGACTAATTT
TTTTTATTTATGCAGAGGCCGAGGCCGCCTCTGCCTCTGAGCTATTCCAGAAGTAGTGAGGAGGCTTTTT
TGGAGGCCTAGGCTTTTGCAAAAAGCTCCCGGGAGCTTGTATATCCATTTTCGGATCTGATCAGCACGTG
TTGACAATTAATCATCGGCATAGTATATCGGCATAGTATAATACGACAAGGTGAGGAACTAAACCATGGC
CAAGTTGACCAGTGCCGTTCCGGTGCTCACCGCGCGCGACGTCGCCGGAGCGGTCGAGTTCTGGACCGAC
CGGCTCGGGTTCTCCCGGGACTTCGTGGAGGACGACTTCGCCGGTGTGGTCCGGGACGACGTGACCCTGT
TCATCAGCGCGGTCCAGGACCAGGTGGTGCCGGACAACACCCTGGCCTGGGTGTGGGTGCGCGGCCTGGA
CGAGCTGTACGCCGAGTGGTCGGAGGTCGTGTCCACGAACTTCCGGGACGCCTCCGGGCCGGCCATGACC
GAGATCGGCGAGCAGCCGTGGGGGCGGGAGTTCGCCCTGCGCGACCCGGCCGGCAACTGCGTGCACTTCG
TGGCCGAGGAGCAGGACTGACACGTGCTACGAGATTTCGATTCCACCGCCGCCTTCTATGAAAGGTTGGG
CTTCGGAATCGTTTTCCGGGACGCCGGCTGGATGATCCTCCAGCGCGGGGATCTCATGCTGGAGTTCTTC
GCCCACCCCAACTTGTTTATTGCAGCTTATAATGGTTACAAATAAAGCAATAGCATCACAAATTTCACAA
ATAAAGCATTTTTTTCACTGCATTCTAGTTGTGGTTTGTCCAAACTCATCAATGTATCTTATCATGTCTG
TATACCGTCGACCTCTAGCTAGAGCTTGGCGTAATCATGGTCATAGCTGTTTCCTGTGTGAAATTGTTAT
CCGCTCACAATTCCACACAACATACGAGCCGGAAGCATAAAGTGTAAAGCCTGGGGTGCCTAATGAGTGA
GCTAACTCACATTAATTGCGTTGCGCTCACTGCCCGCTTTCCAGTCGGGAAACCTGTCGTGCCAGCTGCA
TTAATGAATCGGCCAACGCGCGGGGAGAGGCGGTTTGCGTATTGGGCGCTCTTCCGCTTCCTCGCTCACT
GACTCGCTGCGCTCGGTCGTTCGGCTGCGGCGAGCGGTATCAGCTCACTCAAAGGCGGTAATACGGTTAT
CCACAGAATCAGGGGATAACGCAGGAAAGAACATGTGAGCAAAAGGCCAGCAAAAGGCCAGGAACCGTAA
AAAGGCCGCGTTGCTGGCGTTTTTCCATAGGCTCCGCCCCCCTGACGAGCATCACAAAAATCGACGCTCA
AGTCAGAGGTGGCGAAACCCGACAGGACTATAAAGATACCAGGCGTTTCCCCCTGGAAGCTCCCTCGTGC
GCTCTCCTGTTCCGACCCTGCCGCTTACCGGATACCTGTCCGCCTTTCTCCCTTCGGGAAGCGTGGCGCT
TTCTCATAGCTCACGCTGTAGGTATCTCAGTTCGGTGTAGGTCGTTCGCTCCAAGCTGGGCTGTGTGCAC
GAACCCCCCGTTCAGCCCGACCGCTGCGCCTTATCCGGTAACTATCGTCTTGAGTCCAACCCGGTAAGAC
ACGACTTATCGCCACTGGCAGCAGCCACTGGTAACAGGATTAGCAGAGCGAGGTATGTAGGCGGTGCTAC
AGAGTTCTTGAAGTGGTGGCCTAACTACGGCTACACTAGAAGAACAGTATTTGGTATCTGCGCTCTGCTG
AAGCCAGTTACCTTCGGAAAAAGAGTTGGTAGCTCTTGATCCGGCAAACAAACCACCGCTGGTAGCGGTG
GTTTTTTTGTTTGCAAGCAGCAGATTACGCGCAGAAAAAAAGGATCTCAAGAAGATCCTTTGATCTTTTC
TACGGGGTCTGACGCTCAGTGGAACGAAAACTCACGTTAAGGGATTTTGGTCATGAGATTATCAAAAAGG
ATCTTCACCTAGATCCTTTTAAATTAAAAATGAAGTTTTAAATCAATCTAAAGTATATATGAGTAAACTT
GGTCTGACAGTTACCAATGCTTAATCAGTGAGGCACCTATCTCAGCGATCTGTCTATTTCGTTCATCCAT
AGTTGCCTGACTCCCCGTCGTGTAGATAACTACGATACGGGAGGGCTTACCATCTGGCCCCAGTGCTGCA
ATGATACCGCGAGACCCACGCTCACCGGCTCCAGATTTATCAGCAATAAACCAGCCAGCCGGAAGGGCCG
AGCGCAGAAGTGGTCCTGCAACTTTATCCGCCTCCATCCAGTCTATTAATTGTTGCCGGGAAGCTAGAGT
AAGTAGTTCGCCAGTTAATAGTTTGCGCAACGTTGTTGCCATTGCTACAGGCATCGTGGTGTCACGCTCG
TCGTTTGGTATGGCTTCATTCAGCTCCGGTTCCCAACGATCAAGGCGAGTTACATGATCCCCCATGTTGT
GCAAAAAAGCGGTTAGCTCCTTCGGTCCTCCGATCGTTGTCAGAAGTAAGTTGGCCGCAGTGTTATCACT
CATGGTTATGGCAGCACTGCATAATTCTCTTACTGTCATGCCATCCGTAAGATGCTTTTCTGTGACTGGT
GAGTACTCAACCAAGTCATTCTGAGAATAGTGTATGCGGCGACCGAGTTGCTCTTGCCCGGCGTCAATAC
GGGATAATACCGCGCCACATAGCAGAACTTTAAAAGTGCTCATCATTGGAAAACGTTCTTCGGGGCGAAA
ACTCTCAAGGATCTTACCGCTGTTGAGATCCAGTTCGATGTAACCCACTCGTGCACCCAACTGATCTTCA
GCATCTTTTACTTTCACCAGCGTTTCTGGGTGAGCAAAAACAGGAAGGCAAAATGCCGCAAAAAAGGGAA
TAAGGGCGACACGGAAATGTTGAATACTCATACTCTTCCTTTTTCAATATTATTGAAGCATTTATCAGGG
TTATTGTCTCATGAGCGGATACATATTTGAATGTATTTAGAAAAATA
Features (pLannotate 1.2.2; 37 found; start..end, strand, type, name):
     78..130     -  misc_feature   bom (fragment): basis of mobility region from pBR322
    285..664     +  enhancer       CMV enhancer: human cytomegalovirus immediate early enhancer
    665..864     +  promoter       CMV promoter: human cytomegalovirus (CMV) immediate early promoter
    882..1062    +  LTR            5' LTR (truncated): truncated 5' long terminal repeat (LTR) from HIV-1
   1109..1234    +  misc_feature   HIV-1 Ψ: packaging signal of human immunodeficiency virus type 1
   1218..1581    +  CDS            HIV-1 gag (fragment): gag protein from human immunodeficiency virus 1; gag
   1727..1960    +  misc_feature   RRE: The Rev response element (RRE) of HIV-1 allows for Rev-dependent mRNA export from the nucleus to the cytoplasm.
   2337..2437    +  CDS            Rev (fragment): human immunodeficiency virus 1 (HIV-1) Rev protein; rev; enhances nuclear export of unspliced and incompletely spliced viral mRNAs
   2487..2604    +  misc_feature   cPPT/CTS: central polypurine tract and central termination sequence of HIV-1
   2661..2727    +  CDS            small t antigen (fragment): SV40 (simian virus 40) small t antigen
   2734..3912    +  promoter       EF-1α promoter: strong constitutive promoter for human elongation factor EF-1α
   3928..3975    +  CDS            nucleoplasmin NLS: bipartite nuclear localization signal from nucleoplasmin
   3975..8076    +  CDS            dCas9 (fragment): catalytically dead mutant of the Cas9 endonuclease from the Streptococcus pyogenes Type II CRISPR/Cas system RNA-guided DNA-binding protein that lacks endonuclease activity due to the D10A mutation in the RuvC catalytic domain and the N863A mutation in the HNH catalytic domain
   8167..8232    +  CDS            3xFLAG: three tandem FLAG® epitope tags, followed by an enterokinase cleavage site
   8224..8397    +  CDS            NCOA3 (fragment): NCOA3_HUMAN - Also known as AIB1, BHLHE42, RAC3, TRAM1. Experimental evidence at protein level: Swiss-Prot protein existence level 1. Nuclear receptor coactivator that directly binds nuclear receptors and stimulates the transcriptional activities in a hormone- dependent fashion. Plays a central role in creating a multisubunit coactivator complex, which probably acts via remodeling of chromatin. Involved in the coactivation of different nuclear receptors, such as for steroids (GR and ER), retinoids (RARs and RXRs), thyroid hormone (TRs), vitamin D3 (VDR) and prostanoids (PPARs). Displays histon
   8413..8538    +  CDS            FOXO3 (fragment): FOXO3_HUMAN - Also known as FKHRL1 From Homo sapiens (Human).
   8602..9312    +  CDS            mTagBFP2: mTagBFP2 is a basic (constitutively fluorescent) blue fluorescent protein published in 2011, derived from Entacmaea quadricolor. It is reported to be a very rapidly-maturing monomer with very low acid sensitivity.
   9385..9783    +  CDS            BSD: blasticidin S deaminase; Aspergillus terreus BSD; confers resistance to blasticidin
   9784..9805    +  misc_feature   MCS (fragment): pBluescript multiple cloning site
   9808..10396   +  misc_feature   WPRE: woodchuck hepatitis virus posttranscriptional regulatory element
  10333..10914   +  CDS            nef (fragment): NEF_HV1H2 - Experimental evidence at protein level: Swiss-Prot protein existence level 1. Extracellular Nef protein targets CD4(+) T-lymphocytes for apoptosis by interacting with CXCR4 surface receptors. From Human immunodeficiency virus type 1 group M subtype B (isolate HXB2) (HIV-1).
  10921..11101   +  LTR            5' LTR (truncated): truncated 5' long terminal repeat (LTR) from HIV-1
  11133..11357   +  polyA_signal   bGH poly(A) signal: bovine growth hormone polyadenylation signal
  11361..11382   +  promoter       SV40 promoter (fragment): SV40 enhancer and early promoter
  11403..11831   +  rep_origin     f1 ori (sequence partly withheld): f1 bacteriophage origin of replication; arrow indicates direction of (+) strand synthesis
  11845..12174   +  promoter       SV40 promoter: SV40 enhancer and early promoter
  12222..12269   +  promoter       EM7 promoter: synthetic bacterial promoter&nbsp
  12288..12662   +  CDS            BleoR: antibiotic-binding protein; Sh ble from Streptoalloteichus hindustanus; confers resistance to bleomycin, phleomycin, and Zeocin™
  12672..12797   +  CDS            ble (fragment): BLE_KLEPN - Experimental evidence at protein level: Swiss-Prot protein existence level 1. Binding protein with a strong affinity to the bleomycin family of antibiotics. Binds to CL990; an antimitotic-antibiotic compound. From Klebsiella pneumoniae.
  12792..12913   +  polyA_signal   SV40 poly(A) signal: SV40 polyadenylation signal
  12984..13006   -  protein_bind   lac operator (fragment): The lac repressor binds to the lac operator to inhibit transcription in E. coli. This inhibition can be relieved by adding lactose or isopropyl-β-D-thiogalactopyranoside (IPTG). lac repressor encoded by lacI
  13010..13040   -  promoter       lac promoter: promoter for the E. coli lac operon
  13055..13076   -  protein_bind   CAP binding site: CAP binding activates transcription in the presence of cAMP. E. coli catabolite activator protein
  13089..13181   -  CDS            lacI (fragment): lac repressor; lacI; The lac repressor binds to the lac operator to inhibit transcription in E. coli. This inhibition can be relieved by adding lactose or isopropyl-β-D-thiogalactopyranoside (IPTG).
  13364..13952   -  rep_origin     ori: high-copy-number ColE1/pMB1/pBR322/pUC origin of replication
  14123..14983   -  CDS            AmpR: β-lactamase; bla; confers resistance to ampicillin, carbenicillin, and related antibiotics
  14984..19      -  promoter       AmpR promoter (across the origin): bla
