[The description below was written by a language model from this plasmid's Addgene catalogue record and pLannotate feature annotations shown in this document.]
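Description:
pJT256 Lenti pEF-dCas9-3XFLAG-N+F-T2A-tagBFP-P2A-Blast is a roughly 15 kb lentiviral transfer plasmid, built on the pJT216 backbone, for stable expression of a dCas9 transcriptional effector fusion in mammalian cells. It is propagated in E. coli at high copy from a ColE1/pUC-type origin under ampicillin selection. The backbone also carries an f1 origin and an SV40/EM7-driven bleomycin/Zeocin resistance cassette that lies outside the viral genome. The viral portion has a CMV enhancer/promoter driving a truncated HIV-1 5' LTR, which makes genomic RNA production in packaging cells Tat-independent. This is followed by the Ψ packaging signal with a gag fragment, the RRE for Rev-dependent export, and the cPPT/CTS. Downstream of the payload are a WPRE to boost transcript expression, a truncated 3' LTR and a bGH polyadenylation signal.

The payload is a single EF-1α promoter-driven open reading frame. It begins with a nucleoplasmin bipartite NLS fused to catalytically dead S. pyogenes Cas9, followed by a 3xFLAG epitope for detection. Two short human protein fragments come next, annotated as derived from the nuclear receptor coactivator NCOA3 and from FOXO3; these presumably correspond to the "N+F" in the name and act as a compact effector domain pair. According to the construct name, T2A and P2A self-cleaving peptides then separate the fusion from mTagBFP2 and blasticidin S deaminase. Transduced cells can therefore be identified by blue fluorescence and selected with blasticidin from the same transcript. No guide RNA cassette is annotated, so a guide would have to be supplied separately to recruit the fusion to target loci. The stated purpose is manipulating transcription; the record does not explicitly say whether the effector activates or represses.
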