Addgene plasmid #187332: pJT256 Lenti pEF-dCas9-3XFLAG-N+F-T2A-tagBFP-P2A-Blast
Purpose: dCas9 effector fusion for manipulating transcription
Depositing lab: Michael Bassik & Lacra Bintu. Depositing organization: Stanford University. Publication: Development of compact transcriptional effectors using high-throughput measurements in diverse contexts. Tycko J, Van MV, Aradhana, DelRosso N, Ye H, Yao D, Valbuena R, Vaughan-Jackson A, Xu X, Ludwig C, Spees K, Liu K, Gu M, Khare V, Mukund AX, Suzuki PH, Arana S, Zhang C, Du PP, Ornstein TS, Hess GT, Kamber RA, Qi LS, Khalil AS, Bintu L, Bassik MC. Nat Biotechnol. 2024 Nov 1. doi: 10.1038/s41587-024-02442-6. PubMed 39487265.
Backbone
  Vector backbone: pJT216
  Vector type: Mammalian Expression, Lentiviral, CRISPR
  Selectable markers: Blasticidin ; BFP
Growth in bacteria
  Bacterial resistance: Ampicillin, 100 μg/mL
  Growth temperature: 37°C
  Growth strain: NEB Stable
  Copy number: High Copy
Gene/Insert
  Gene/Insert name: dCas9-3XFLAG-N+F-T2A-tagBFP-P2A-Blast
  Species: H. sapiens (human)
  Promoter: pEF1a
  Tag / fusion protein: 3XFLAG (C terminal on insert)
  Cloning method: Restriction Enzyme; 5′ cloning site unknown (unknown if destroyed)
Terms and licenses: Academic/Nonprofit Terms; Industry Terms: Not Available to Industry
Depositor comments: Please visit https://www.biorxiv.org/content/10.1101/2023.05.12.540558v1 for bioRxiv preprint.
How to cite: pJT256 Lenti pEF-dCas9-3XFLAG-N+F-T2A-tagBFP-P2A-Blast was a gift from Michael Bassik & Lacra Bintu (Addgene plasmid # 187332 ; http://n2t.net/addgene:187332 ; RRID:Addgene_187332)
